>Addgene plasmid #158449 | pLEX307-ACE2-blast | addgene full sequence | sequence record 434046 | Addgene NGS Result
CTCGAGGCCTGCAGGTGCAAAGATGGATAAAGTTTTAAACAGAGAGGAATCTTTGCAGCTAATGGACCTT
CTAGGTCTTGAAAGGAGTGGGAATTGGCTCCGGTGCCCGTCAGTGGGCAGAGCGCACATCGCCCACAGTC
CCCGAGAAGTTGGGGGGAGGGGTCGGCAATTGAACCGGTGCCTAGAGAAGGTGGCGCGGGGTAAACTGGG
AAAGTGATGTCGTGTACTGGCTCCGCCTTTTTCCCGAGGGTGGGGGAGAACCGTATATAAGTGCAGTAGT
CGCCGTGAACGTTCTTTTTCGCAACGGGTTTGCCGCCAGAACACAGGTAAGTGCCGTGTGTGGTTCCCGC
GGGCCTGGCCTCTTTACGGGTTATGGCCCTTGCGTGCCTTGAATTACTTCCACCTGGCTGCAGTACGTGA
TTCTTGATCCCGAGCTTCGGGTTGGAAGTGGGTGGGAGAGTTCGAGGCCTTGCGCTTAAGGAGCCCCTTC
GCCTCGTGCTTGAGTTGAGGCCTGGCCTGGGCGCTGGGGCCGCCGCGTGCGAATCTGGTGGCACCTTCGC
GCCTGTCTCGCTGCTTTCGATAAGTCTCTAGCCATTTAAAATTTTTGATGACCTGCTGCGACGCTTTTTT
TCTGGCAAGATAGTCTTGTAAATGCGGGCCAAGATCTGCACACTGGTATTTCGGTTTTTGGGGCCGCGGG
CGGCGACGGGGCCCGTGCGTCCCAGCGCACATGTTCGGCGAGGCGGGGCCTGCGAGCGCGGCCACCGAGA
ATCGGACGGGGGTAGTCTCAAGCTGGCCGGCCTGCTCTGGTGCCTGGCCTCGCGCCGCCGTGTATCGCCC
CGCCCTGGGCGGCAAGGCTGGCCCGGTCGGCACCAGTTGCGTGAGCGGAAAGATGGCCGCTTCCCGGCCC
TGCTGCAGGGAGCTCAAAATGGAGGACGCGGCGCTCGGGAGAGCGGGCGGGTGAGTCACCCACACAAAGG
AAAAGGGCCTTTCCGTCCTCAGCCGTCGCTTCATGTGACTCCACGGAGTACCGGGCGCCGTCCAGGCACC
TCGATTAGTTCTCGAGCTTTTGGAGTACGTCGTCTTTAGGTTGGGGGGAGGGGTTTTATGCGATGGAGTT
TCCCCACACTGAGTGGGTGGAGACTGAAGTTAGGCCAGCTTGGCACTTGATGTAATTCTCCTTGGAATTT
GCCCTTTTTGAGTTTGGATCTTGGTTCATTCTCAAGCCTCAGACAGTGGTTCAAAGTTTTTTTCTTCCAT
TTCAGGTGTCGTGAGGCTAGCATCGATTGATCAACAAGTTTGTACAAAAAAGCAGGCTACAAAATGTCAA
GCTCTTCCTGGCTCCTTCTCAGCCTTGTTGCTGTAACTGCTGCTCAGTCCACCATTGAGGAACAGGCCAA
GACATTTTTGGACAAGTTTAACCACGAAGCCGAAGACCTGTTCTATCAAAGTTCACTTGCTTCTTGGAAT
TATAACACCAATATTACTGAAGAGAATGTCCAAAACATGAATAATGCTGGGGACAAATGGTCTGCCTTTT
TAAAGGAACAGTCCACACTTGCCCAAATGTATCCACTACAAGAAATTCAGAATCTCACAGTCAAGCTTCA
GCTGCAGGCTCTTCAGCAAAATGGGTCTTCAGTGCTCTCAGAAGACAAGAGCAAACGGTTGAACACAATT
CTAAATACAATGAGCACCATCTACAGTACTGGAAAAGTTTGTAACCCAGATAATCCACAAGAATGCTTAT
TACTTGAACCAGGTTTGAATGAAATAATGGCAAACAGTTTAGACTACAATGAGAGGCTCTGGGCTTGGGA
AAGCTGGAGATCTGAGGTCGGCAAGCAGCTGAGGCCATTATATGAAGAGTATGTGGTCTTGAAAAATGAG
ATGGCAAGAGCAAATCATTATGAGGACTATGGGGATTATTGGAGAGGAGACTATGAAGTAAATGGGGTAG
ATGGCTATGACTACAGCCGCGGCCAGTTGATTGAAGATGTGGAACATACCTTTGAAGAGATTAAACCATT
ATATGAACATCTTCATGCCTATGTGAGGGCAAAGTTGATGAATGCCTATCCTTCCTATATCAGTCCAATT
GGATGCCTCCCTGCTCATTTGCTTGGTGATATGTGGGGTAGATTTTGGACAAATCTGTACTCTTTGACAG
TTCCCTTTGGACAGAAACCAAACATAGATGTTACTGATGCAATGGTGGACCAGGCCTGGGATGCACAGAG
AATATTCAAGGAGGCCGAGAAGTTCTTTGTATCTGTTGGTCTTCCTAATATGACTCAAGGATTCTGGGAA
AATTCCATGCTAACGGACCCAGGAAATGTTCAGAAAGCAGTCTGCCATCCCACAGCTTGGGACCTGGGGA
AGGGCGACTTCAGGATCCTTATGTGCACAAAGGTGACAATGGACGACTTCCTGACAGCTCATCATGAGAT
GGGGCATATCCAGTATGATATGGCATATGCTGCACAACCTTTTCTGCTAAGAAATGGAGCTAATGAAGGA
TTCCATGAAGCTGTTGGGGAAATCATGTCACTTTCTGCAGCCACACCTAAGCATTTAAAATCCATTGGTC
TTCTGTCACCCGATTTTCAAGAAGACAATGAAACAGAAATAAACTTCCTGCTCAAACAAGCACTCACGAT
TGTTGGGACTCTGCCATTTACTTACATGTTAGAGAAGTGGAGGTGGATGGTCTTTAAAGGGGAAATTCCC
AAAGACCAGTGGATGAAAAAGTGGTGGGAGATGAAGCGAGAGATAGTTGGGGTGGTGGAACCTGTGCCCC
ATGATGAAACATACTGTGACCCCGCATCTCTGTTCCATGTTTCTAATGATTACTCATTCATTCGATATTA
CACAAGGACCCTTTACCAATTCCAGTTTCAAGAAGCACTTTGTCAAGCAGCTAAACATGAAGGCCCTCTG
CACAAATGTGACATCTCAAACTCTACAGAAGCTGGACAGAAACTGTTCAATATGCTGAGGCTTGGAAAAT
CAGAACCCTGGACCCTAGCATTGGAAAATGTTGTAGGAGCAAAGAACATGAATGTAAGGCCACTGCTCAA
CTACTTTGAGCCCTTATTTACCTGGCTGAAAGACCAGAACAAGAATTCTTTTGTGGGATGGAGTACCGAC
TGGAGTCCATATGCAGACCAAAGCATCAAAGTGAGGATAAGCCTAAAATCAGCTCTTGGAGATAAAGCAT
ATGAATGGAACGACAATGAAATGTACCTGTTCCGATCATCTGTTGCATATGCTATGAGGCAGTACTTTTT
AAAAGTAAAAAATCAGATGATTCTTTTTGGGGAGGAGGATGTGCGAGTGGCTAATTTGAAACCAAGAATC
TCCTTTAATTTCTTTGTCACTGCACCTAAAAATGTGTCTGATATCATTCCTAGAACTGAAGTTGAAAAGG
CCATCAGGATGTCCCGGAGCCGTATCAATGATGCTTTCCGTCTGAATGACAACAGCCTAGAGTTTCTGGG
GATACAGCCAACACTTGGACCTCCTAACCAGCCCCCTGTTTCCATATGGCTGATTGTTTTTGGAGTTGTG
ATGGGAGTGATAGTGGTTGGCATTGTCATCCTGATCTTCACTGGGATCAGAGATCGGAAGAAGAAAAATA
AAGCAAGAAGTGGAGAAAATCCTTATGCCTCCATCGATATTAGCAAAGGAGAAAATAATCCAGGATTCCA
AAACACTGATGATGTTCAGACCTCCTTTTAGAACCCAGCTTTCTTGTACAAAGTGGTTGATATCGGTAAG
CCTATCCCTAACCCTCTCCTCGGTCTCGATTCTACGTAGTAATGAACTAGTACCGGTTAAGTCGACAATC
AACGCGTTAAGTCGACAATCAACCTCTGGATTACAAAATTTGTGAAAGATTGACTGGTATTCTTAACTAT
GTTGCTCCTTTTACGCTATGTGGATACGCTGCTTTAATGCCTTTGTATCATGCTATTGCTTCCCGTATGG
CTTTCATTTTCTCCTCCTTGTATAAATCCTGGTTGCTGTCTCTTTATGAGGAGTTGTGGCCCGTTGTCAG
GCAACGTGGCGTGGTGTGCACTGTGTTTGCTGACGCAACCCCCACTGGTTGGGGCATTGCCACCACCTGT
CAGCTCCTTTCCGGGACTTTCGCTTTCCCCCTCCCTATTGCCACGGCGGAACTCATCGCCGCCTGCCTTG
CCCGCTGCTGGACAGGGGCTCGGCTGTTGGGCACTGACAATTCCGTGGTGTTGTCGGGGAAATCATCGTC
CTTTCCTTGGCTGCTCGCCTGTGTTGCCACCTGGATTCTGCGCGGGACGTCCTTCTGCTACGTCCCTTCG
GCCCTCAATCCAGCGGACCTTCCTTCCCGCGGCCTGCTGCCGGCTCTGCGGCCTCTTCCGCGTCTTCGCC
TTCGCCCTCAGACGAGTCGGATCTCCCTTTGGGCCGCCTCCCCGCGTCGACTTTAAGACCAATGACTTAC
AAGGCAGCTGTAGATCTTAGCCACTTTTTAAAAGAAAAGGGGGGACTGGAAGGGCTAATTCACTCCCAAC
GAAGACAAGATCTGCTTTTTGCTTGTACTGGGTCTCTCTGGTTAGACCAGATCTGAGCCTGGGAGCTCTC
TGGCTAACTAGGGAACCCACTGCTTAAGCCTCAATAAAGCTTGCCTTGAGTGCTTCAAGTAGTGTGTGCC
CGTCTGTTGTGTGACTCTGGTAACTAGAGATCCCTCAGACCCTTTTAGTCAGTGTGGAAAATCTCTAGCA
GTACGTATAGTAGTTCATGTCATCTTATTATTCAGTATTTATAACTTGCAAAGAAATGAATATCAGAGAG
TGAGAGGAACTTGTTTATTGCAGCTTATAATGGTTACAAATAAAGCAATAGCATCACAAATTTCACAAAT
AAAGCATTTTTTTCACTGCATTCTAGTTGTGGTTTGTCCAAACTCATCAATGTATCTTATCATGTCTGGC
TCTAGCTATCCCGCCCCTAACTCCGCCCATCCCGCCCCTAACTCCGCCCAGTTCCGCCCATTCTCCGCCC
CATGGCTGACTAATTTTTTTTATTTATGCAGAGGCCGAGGCCGCCTCGGCCTCTGAGCTATTCCAGAAGT
AGTGAGGAGGCTTTTTTGGAGGCCTAGGGACGTACCCAATTCGCCCTATAGTGAGTCGTATTACGCGCGC
TCACTGGCCGTCGTTTTACAACGTCGTGACTGGGAAAACCCTGGCGTTACCCAACTTAATCGCCTTGCAG
CACATCCCCCTTTCGCCAGCTGGCGTAATAGCGAAGAGGCCCGCACCGATCGCCCTTCCCAACAGTTGCG
CAGCCTGAATGGCGAATGGG
[124 nt withheld, positions 5341-5464]
C
[91 nt withheld, positions 5466-5556]
A
[49 nt withheld, positions 5558-5606]
CCTTTGACGTTGGAGTCCACGTTCTTT
[37 nt withheld, positions 5634-5670]
ACCCTATCTCGGTCTATTCTTTTGATTTATAAGGGATTTTGCCGATTTCGGCCTATTGGTTAAAAAATGA
GCTGATTTAACAAAAATTTAACGCGAATTTTAACAAAATATTAACGCTTACAATTTAGGTGGCACTTTTC
GGGGAAATGTGCGCGGAACCCCTATTTGTTTATTTTTCTAAATACATTCAAATATGTATCCGCTCATGAG
ACAATAACCCTGATAAATGCTTCAATAATATTGAAAAAGGAAGAGTATGAGTATTCAACATTTCCGTGTC
GCCCTTATTCCCTTTTTTGCGGCATTTTGCCTTCCTGTTTTTGCTCACCCAGAAACGCTGGTGAAAGTAA
AAGATGCTGAAGATCAGTTGGGTGCACGAGTGGGTTACATCGAACTGGATCTCAACAGCGGTAAGATCCT
TGAGAGTTTTCGCCCCGAAGAACGTTTTCCAATGATGAGCACTTTTAAAGTTCTGCTATGTGGCGCGGTA
TTATCCCGTATTGACGCCGGGCAAGAGCAACTCGGTCGCCGCATACACTATTCTCAGAATGACTTGGTTG
AGTACTCACCAGTCACAGAAAAGCATCTTACGGATGGCATGACAGTAAGAGAATTATGCAGTGCTGCCAT
AACCATGAGTGATAACACTGCGGCCAACTTACTTCTGACAACGATCGGAGGACCGAAGGAGCTAACCGCT
TTTTTGCACAACATGGGGGATCATGTAACTCGCCTTGATCGTTGGGAACCGGAGCTGAATGAAGCCATAC
CAAACGACGAGCGTGACACCACGATGCCTGTAGCAATGGCAACAACGTTGCGCAAACTATTAACTGGCGA
ACTACTTACTCTAGCTTCCCGGCAACAATTAATAGACTGGATGGAGGCGGATAAAGTTGCAGGACCACTT
CTGCGCTCGGCCCTTCCGGCTGGCTGGTTTATTGCTGATAAATCTGGAGCCGGTGAGCGTGGGTCTCGCG
GTATCATTGCAGCACTGGGGCCAGATGGTAAGCCCTCCCGTATCGTAGTTATCTACACGACGGGGAGTCA
GGCAACTATGGATGAACGAAATAGACAGATCGCTGAGATAGGTGCCTCACTGATTAAGCATTGGTAACTG
TCAGACCAAGTTTACTCATATATACTTTAGATTGATTTAAAACTTCATTTTTAATTTAAAAGGATCTAGG
TGAAGATCCTTTTTGATAATCTCATGACCAAAATCCCTTAACGTGAGTTTTCGTTCCACTGAGCGTCAGA
CCCCGTAGAAAAGATCAAAGGATCTTCTTGAGATCCTTTTTTTCTGCGCGTAATCTGCTGCTTGCAAACA
AAAAAACCACCGCTACCAGCGGTGGTTTGTTTGCCGGATCAAGAGCTACCAACTCTTTTTCCGAAGGTAA
CTGGCTTCAGCAGAGCGCAGATACCAAATACTGTTCTTCTAGTGTAGCCGTAGTTAGGCCACCACTTCAA
GAACTCTGTAGCACCGCCTACATACCTCGCTCTGCTAATCCTGTTACCAGTGGCTGCTGCCAGTGGCGAT
AAGTCGTGTCTTACCGGGTTGGACTCAAGACGATAGTTACCGGATAAGGCGCAGCGGTCGGGCTGAACGG
GGGGTTCGTGCACACAGCCCAGCTTGGAGCGAACGACCTACACCGAACTGAGATACCTACAGCGTGAGCT
ATGAGAAAGCGCCACGCTTCCCGAAGGGAGAAAGGCGGACAGGTATCCGGTAAGCGGCAGGGTCGGAACA
GGAGAGCGCACGAGGGAGCTTCCAGGGGGAAACGCCTGGTATCTTTATAGTCCTGTCGGGTTTCGCCACC
TCTGACTTGAGCGTCGATTTTTGTGATGCTCGTCAGGGGGGCGGAGCCTATGGAAAAACGCCAGCAACGC
GGCCTTTTTACGGTTCCTGGCCTTTTGCTGGCCTTTTGCTCACATGTTCTTTCCTGCGTTATCCCCTGAT
TCTGTGGATAACCGTATTACCGCCTTTGAGTGAGCTGATACCGCTCGCCGCAGCCGAACGACCGAGCGCA
GCGAGTCAGTGAGCGAGGAAGCGGAAGAGCGCCCAATACGCAAACCGCCTCTCCCCGCGCGTTGGCCGAT
TCATTAATGCAGCTGGCACGACAGGTTTCCCGACTGGAAAGCGGGCAGTGAGCGCAACGCAATTAATGTG
AGTTAGCTCACTCATTAGGCACCCCAGGCTTTACACTTTATGCTTCCGGCTCGTATGTTGTGTGGAATTG
TGAGCGGATAACAATTTCACACAGGAAACAGCTATGACCATGATTACGCCAAGCGCGCAATTAACCCTCA
CTAAAGGGAACAAAAGCTGGAGCTGCAAGCTTAATGTAGTCTTATGCAATACTCTTGTAGTCTTGCAACA
TGGTAACGATGAGTTAGCAACATGCCTTACAAGGAGAGAAAAAGCACCGTGCATGCCGATTGGTGGAAGT
AAGGTGGTACGATCGTGCCTTATTAGGAAGGCAACAGACGGGTCTGACATGGATTGGACGAACCACTGAA
TTGCCGCATTGCAGAGATATTGTATTTAAGTGCCTAGCTCGATACATAAACGGGTCTCTCTGGTTAGACC
AGATCTGAGCCTGGGAGCTCTCTGGCTAACTAGGGAACCCACTGCTTAAGCCTCAATAAAGCTTGCCTTG
AGTGCTTCAAGTAGTGTGTGCCCGTCTGTTGTGTGACTCTGGTAACTAGAGATCCCTCAGACCCTTTTAG
TCAGTGTGGAAAATCTCTAGCAGTGGCGCCCGAACAGGGACTTGAAAGCGAAAGGGAAACCAGAGGAGCT
CTCTCGACGCAGGACTCGGCTTGCTGAAGCGCGCACGGCAAGAGGCGAGGGGCGGCGACTGGTGAGTACG
CCAAAAATTTTGACTAGCGGAGGCTAGAAGGAGAGAGATGGGTGCGAGAGCGTCAGTATTAAGCGGGGGA
GAATTAGATCGCGATGGGAAAAAATTCGGTTAAGGCCAGGGGGAAAGAAAAAATATAAATTAAAACATAT
AGTATGGGCAAGCAGGGAGCTAGAACGATTCGCAGTTAATCCTGGCCTGTTAGAAACATCAGAAGGCTGT
AGACAAATACTGGGACAGCTACAACCATCCCTTCAGACAGGATCAGAAGAACTTAGATCATTATATAATA
CAGTAGCAACCCTCTATTGTGTGCATCAAAGGATAGAGATAAAAGACACCAAGGAAGCTTTAGACAAGAT
AGAGGAAGAGCAAAACAAAAGTAAGACCACCGCACAGCAAGCGGCCGCTGATCTTCAGACCTGGAGGAGG
AGATATGAGGGACAATTGGAGAAGTGAATTATATAAATATAAAGTAGTAAAAATTGAACCATTAGGAGTA
GCACCCACCAAGGCAAAGAGAAGAGTGGTGCAGAGAGAAAAAAGAGCAGTGGGAATAGGAGCTTTGTTCC
TTGGGTTCTTGGGAGCAGCAGGAAGCACTATGGGCGCAGCGTCAATGACGCTGACGGTACAGGCCAGACA
ATTATTGTCTGGTATAGTGCAGCAGCAGAACAATTTGCTGAGGGCTATTGAGGCGCAACAGCATCTGTTG
CAACTCACAGTCTGGGGCATCAAGCAGCTCCAGGCAAGAATCCTGGCTGTGGAAAGATACCTAAAGGATC
AACAGCTCCTGGGGATTTGGGGTTGCTCTGGAAAACTCATTTGCACCACTGCTGTGCCTTGGAATGCTAG
TTGGAGTAATAAATCTCTGGAACAGATTTGGAATCACACGACCTGGATGGAGTGGGACAGAGAAATTAAC
AATTACACAAGCTTAATACACTCCTTAATTGAAGAATCGCAAAACCAGCAAGAAAAGAATGAACAAGAAT
TATTGGAATTAGATAAATGGGCAAGTTTGTGGAATTGGTTTAACATAACAAATTGGCTGTGGTATATAAA
ATTATTCATAATGATAGTAGGAGGCTTGGTAGGTTTAAGAATAGTTTTTGCTGTACTTTCTATAGTGAAT
AGAGTTAGGCAGGGATATTCACCATTATCGTTTCAGACCCACCTCCCAACCCCGAGGGGACCCATGCATT
GCATCTCAATTAGTCAGCAACCAGGTGTGGAAAGTCCCCAGGCTCCCCAGCAGGCAGAAGTATGCAAAGC
ATGCGTCTCAATTAGTCAGCAACCATAGTCCCGCCCCTAACTCCGCCCATCCCGCCCCTAACTCCGCCCA
GTTCCGCCCATTCTCCGCCCCATGGCTGACTAATTTTTTTTATTTATGCAGAGGCCGAGGCCGCCTCGGC
CTCTGAGCTATTCCAGAAGTAGTGAGGAGGCTTTTTTGGAGGCCTAGGCTTTTGCAAAAAGCTTTCTAGA
GGTACCGTGGCCACCATGGCCAAGCCTTTGTCTCAAGAAGAATCCACCCTCATTGAAAGAGCAACGGCTA
CAATCAACAGCATCCCCATCTCTGAAGACTACAGCGTCGCCAGCGCAGCTCTCTCTAGCGACGGCCGCAT
CTTCACTGGTGTCAATGTATATCATTTTACTGGGGGACCTTGTGCAGAACTCGTGGTGCTGGGCACTGCT
GCTGCTGCGGCAGCTGGCAACCTGACTTGTATCGTCGCGATCGGAAATGAGAACAGGGGCATCTTGAGCC
CCTGCGGACGGTGCCGACAGGTGCTTCTCGATCTGCATCCTGGGATCAAAGCCATAGTGAAGGACAGTGA
TGGACAGCCGACGGCAGTTGGGATTCGTGAATTGCTGCCCTCTGGTTATGTGTGGGAGGGCTAAGTTAAC
GAATTCTAGATCTTGAGACAAATGGCAGTATTCATCCACAATTTTAAAAGAAAAGGGGGGATTGGGGGGT
ACAGTGCAGGGGAAAGAATAGTAGACATAATAGCAACAGACATACAAACTAAAGAATTACAAAAACAAAT
TACAAAAATTCAAAATTTTCGGGTTTATTACAGGGACAGCAGAGATCCACTTTGGCGCCGG
Features (pLannotate 1.2.2; 33 found; start..end, strand, type, name):
     23..89      +  CDS            small t antigen (fragment): SV40 (simian virus 40) small t antigen
     96..1274    +  promoter       EF-1α promoter: strong constitutive promoter for human elongation factor EF-1α
   1294..1318    +  protein_bind   attB1: mutant version of attB; recombination site for the Gateway® BP reaction BP Clonase™
   1324..3738    +  CDS            ACE2: ACE2_HUMAN - Experimental evidence at protein level: Swiss-Prot protein existence level 1. [Isoform 2]: (Microbial infection) Non-functional as a receptor for human coronavirus SARS-CoV-2. From Homo sapiens (Human).
   3743..3767    -  protein_bind   attB2: mutant version of attB; recombination site for the Gateway® BP reaction BP Clonase™
   3775..3816    +  CDS            V5 tag: epitope tag from simian virus 5
   3867..4455    +  misc_feature   WPRE: woodchuck hepatitis virus posttranscriptional regulatory element
   4506..4525    +  misc_feature   cPPT/CTS (fragment): central polypurine tract and central termination sequence of HIV-1
   4527..4760    +  LTR            3' LTR (ΔU3): self-inactivating 3' long terminal repeat (LTR) from HIV-1
   4838..4959    +  polyA_signal   SV40 poly(A) signal: SV40 polyadenylation signal
   4999..5134    +  rep_origin     SV40 ori: SV40 origin of replication
   5155..5173    -  promoter       T7 promoter: promoter for bacteriophage T7 RNA polymerase
   5181..5336    +  CDS            lacZα (fragment): LacZα fragment of β-galactosidase; lacZ fragment
   5341..5769    +  rep_origin     f1 ori (sequence partly withheld): f1 bacteriophage origin of replication; arrow indicates direction of (+) strand synthesis
   5822..5926    +  promoter       AmpR promoter: bla
   5927..6787    +  CDS            AmpR: β-lactamase; bla; confers resistance to ampicillin, carbenicillin, and related antibiotics
   6958..7546    +  rep_origin     ori: high-copy-number ColE1/pMB1/pBR322/pUC origin of replication
   7729..7821    +  CDS            lacI (fragment): lac repressor; lacI; The lac repressor binds to the lac operator to inhibit transcription in E. coli. This inhibition can be relieved by adding lactose or isopropyl-β-D-thiogalactopyranoside (IPTG).
   7834..7855    +  protein_bind   CAP binding site: CAP binding activates transcription in the presence of cAMP. E. coli catabolite activator protein
   7870..7900    +  promoter       lac promoter: promoter for the E. coli lac operon
   7908..7924    +  protein_bind   lac operator: The lac repressor binds to the lac operator to inhibit transcription in E. coli. This inhibition can be relieved by adding lactose or isopropyl-β-D-thiogalactopyranoside (IPTG). lac repressor encoded by lacI
   7969..7987    +  promoter       T3 promoter: promoter for bacteriophage T3 RNA polymerase
   8015..8241    +  promoter       RSV promoter: Rous sarcoma virus enhancer/promoter
   8242..8422    +  LTR            5' LTR (truncated): truncated 5' long terminal repeat (LTR) from HIV-1
   8469..8594    +  misc_feature   HIV-1 Ψ: packaging signal of human immunodeficiency virus type 1
   8578..8941    +  CDS            HIV-1 gag (fragment): gag protein from human immunodeficiency virus 1; gag
   9087..9320    +  misc_feature   RRE: The Rev response element (RRE) of HIV-1 allows for Rev-dependent mRNA export from the nucleus to the cytoplasm.
   9697..9723    +  CDS            Rev (fragment): human immunodeficiency virus 1 (HIV-1) Rev protein; rev; enhances nuclear export of unspliced and incompletely spliced viral mRNAs
   9730..9753    +  promoter       SV40 promoter (fragment): SV40 early promoter
   9754..9825    +  promoter       SV40 promoter (fragment): SV40 enhancer and early promoter
   9849..9984    +  rep_origin     SV40 ori: SV40 origin of replication
  10026..10424   +  CDS            BSD: blasticidin S deaminase; Aspergillus terreus BSD; confers resistance to blasticidin
  10472..10589   +  misc_feature   cPPT/CTS: central polypurine tract and central termination sequence of HIV-1
