[The description below was written by a language model from this plasmid's Addgene catalogue record and pLannotate feature annotations shown in this document.]
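Description:
pLEX307-ACE2-blast is a third-generation-style, self-inactivating HIV-1 lentiviral transfer plasmid built on the pLEX307 backbone for constitutive expression of human ACE2 in mammalian cells. It is propagated in E. coli through a high-copy ColE1/pUC-type origin with ampicillin resistance (AmpR), and it also carries an f1 origin and remnants of a lac/T7/T3 cloning region. The viral portion begins with an RSV promoter fused to a truncated 5' LTR, which drives genomic RNA production in packaging cells. This is followed by the Ψ packaging signal with a partial gag sequence, the Rev response element for Rev-dependent nuclear export, and a cPPT/CTS. It ends with a ΔU3 3' LTR and an SV40 polyadenylation signal.

Two expression units lie between the LTRs. An SV40 early promoter/origin drives blasticidin S deaminase (BSD), allowing blasticidin selection of transduced cells. Downstream, the EF-1α promoter drives the ACE2 coding sequence, which was introduced by Gateway recombination and is therefore flanked by attB1 and attB2 sites. A V5 epitope tag lies just after attB2, but the record does not say whether ACE2 is read through in frame to this tag. A WPRE follows to enhance transcript stability and expression.

The stated purpose is constitutive lentiviral expression of human ACE2, for example to generate stable ACE2-expressing cell lines under blasticidin selection. The depositors caution that the backbone is prone to recombination, usually between the LTRs and occasionally between the Gateway sites, so the plasmid's integrity should be verified after propagation.
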