Addgene plasmid #158449: pLEX307-ACE2-blast
Purpose: Constitutive lentiviral expression of human ACE2.
Depositing lab: Alejandro Chavez & Sho Iketani. Depositing organization: Columbia University.
Backbone
  Vector backbone: pLEX307
  Vector type: Mammalian Expression, Lentiviral
  Selectable markers: Blasticidin
Growth in bacteria
  Bacterial resistance: Ampicillin, 100 μg/mL
  Growth temperature: 30°C
  Growth strain: NEB Stable
  Copy number: High Copy
Gene/Insert
  Gene/Insert name: ACE2
  Species: H. sapiens (human)
  Entrez Gene: ACE2 (a.k.a. ACEH)
  Cloning method: Gateway Cloning
  Sequencing primers: 5′ EF1a-F; 3′ WPRE-R
Terms and licenses: Academic/Nonprofit Terms; Industry Terms: Not Available to Industry
Depositor comments: The authors have noticed that recombination within the pLEX307 backbone can occur. All users are advised to sequence the vectors and restriction digest them and run them on a gel to ensure they show the expected full length insert and plasmid size. In cases where recombination has occurred, it is typically between the viral LTR elements in the vector, although recombination between the gateway cloning sites has also been observed.
How to cite: pLEX307-ACE2-blast was a gift from Alejandro Chavez & Sho Iketani (Addgene plasmid # 158449 ; http://n2t.net/addgene:158449 ; RRID:Addgene_158449)
